Addgene plasmid #44575: pBabe-Myc-TRFcM
Depositing lab: Eros Lazzerini Denchi. Depositing organization: Scripps California (The Scripps Research Institute). Publication: A two-step mechanism for TRF2-mediated chromosome-end protection. Okamoto K, Bartocci C, Ouzounov I, Diedrich JK, Yates Iii JR, Denchi EL. Nature. 2013 Feb 6. doi: 10.1038/nature11873. PubMed 23389450.
Backbone
  Vector backbone: pBabe
  Total vector size (bp): 6711
  Vector type: Mammalian Expression, Retroviral
  Selectable markers: Puromycin
Growth in bacteria
  Bacterial resistance: Ampicillin, 100 μg/mL
  Growth temperature: 37°C
  Growth strain: DH5alpha
  Copy number: Unknown
Gene/Insert
  Gene/Insert name: chimeric TRF
  Species: H. sapiens (human)
  Insert size (bp): 1521
  Mutation: TRF2 DNA-binding domain (aa 444-500) is replaced by the TRF1 MYB domain (aa337-439); A434 deleted
  GenBank ID: NP_005643.1 for TRF2 NP_059523.2 for TRF1
  Entrez Gene: TERF2 (a.k.a. TRBF2, TRF2); TERF1 (a.k.a. PIN2, TRBF1, TRF, TRF1, hTRF1-AS, t-TRF1)
  Tag / fusion protein: Myc (N terminal on insert)
  Cloning method: Restriction Enzyme; 5′ cloning site BamHI (not destroyed); 3′ cloning site EcoRI (not destroyed)
  Sequencing primers: 5′ pBabe 5'; 3′ pBabe 3'
Terms and licenses: Academic/Nonprofit Terms; Industry Terms: Not Available to Industry
Depositor comments: TRF2 construct in which the DNA-binding domain (aa444-500 when compared to NP_005643.1) was replaced with the TRF1 MYB domain (aa337-439 when compared to NP_059523.2). According to the depositing laboratory, the deletion of A434 does not affect TRF2 function.
How to cite: pBabe-Myc-TRFcM was a gift from Eros Lazzerini Denchi (Addgene plasmid # 44575 ; http://n2t.net/addgene:44575 ; RRID:Addgene_44575)
