[The description below was written by a language model from this plasmid's Addgene catalogue record.]
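Description:
pBabe-Myc-TRFcM is a retroviral mammalian expression plasmid built on the pBabe backbone, with a recorded total size of about 6.7 kb. It is propagated in E. coli under ampicillin selection, and transduced or transfected mammalian cells are selected with puromycin. No feature table accompanies the record, so the promoter driving the insert and the exact arrangement of viral elements are not stated explicitly. pBabe-type vectors generally rely on Moloney murine leukemia virus long terminal repeats and a packaging signal, so that the transcript can be packaged into retroviral particles in a packaging cell line and then stably integrated into target cells. In this design the 5′ LTR typically drives the cloned gene.

The payload is a roughly 1.5 kb human chimeric shelterin protein, cloned between BamHI and EcoRI sites that are both preserved, and carrying an N-terminal Myc epitope tag for detection or immunoprecipitation. The chimera is TRF2 (TERF2) in which the native DNA-binding domain (residues 444–500) has been replaced by the MYB domain of TRF1 (TERF1, residues 337–439). The construct also lacks alanine 434, which the depositing laboratory reports does not affect TRF2 function. Because TRF1 and TRF2 both bind telomeric repeats through their MYB-type domains, this swap allows tests of whether TRF2's own DNA-binding module is specifically needed for its activity or can be substituted by that of TRF1. The associated publication concerns the mechanism of TRF2-mediated chromosome-end protection, consistent with use of this plasmid for stable expression of domain-swap mutants to map which regions of TRF2 contribute to telomere protection.
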