>Addgene plasmid #44575 | pBabe-Myc-TRFcM | depositor partial sequence | sequence record 60952 | Insert sequence
ATGGCGGGAGGAGGCGGGAGTAGCGACGGCAGCGGGCGGGCAGCTGGCAGGCGGGCGTCCCGCAGTAGCG
GGCGGGCCCGGCGGGGGCGCCACGAGCCGGGGCTGGGGGGCCCGGCGGAGCGCGGCGCGGGGGAGGCACG
GCTGGAAGAGGCAGTCAATCGCTGGGTGCTCAAGTTCTACTTCCACGAGGCGCTGCGGGCCTTTCGGGGT
AGCCGGTACGGGGACTTCAGACAGATCCGGGACATCATGCAGGCTTTGCTTGTCAGGCCCTTGGGGAAGG
AGCACACCGTGTCCCGATTGCTGCGGGTTATGCAGTGTCTGTCGCGGATTGAAGAAGGGGAAAATTTAGA
CTGTTCCTTTGATATGGAGGCTGAGCTCACACCACTGGAATCAGCTATCAATGTGCTGGAGATGATTAAA
ACGGAATTTACACTGACAGAAGCAGTGGTCGAATCCAGTAGAAAACTGGTCAAGGAAGCTGCTGTCATTA
TTTGTATCAAAAACAAAGAATTTGAAAAGGCTTCAAAAATTTTGAAAAAACATATGTCCAAGGACCCCAC
AACTCAGAAGCTGAGAAATGATCTCCTGAATATTATTCGAGAAAAGAACTTGGCCCATCCTGTTATCCAG
AACTTTTCATATGAGACCTTCCAGCAGAAGATGCTGCGCTTCCTGGAGAGCCACCTGGATGACGCCGAGC
CCTACCTCCTCACGATGGCCAAAAAGGCTTTGAAATCTGAGTCCGCTGCCTCAAGTACAGGGAAGGAAGA
TAAACAGCCAGCACCAGGGCCTGTGGAAAAGCCACCCAGAGAACCCGCAAGGCAGCTACGGAATCCTCCA
ACCACCATTGGAATGATGACTCTGAAAGCAGCTTTCAAGACTCTGTCTGGTGCACAGGATTCTGAGGCAG
CCTTTGCAAAACTGGACCAGAAGGATCTGGTTCTTCCTACTCAAGCTCTCCCAGCATCACCAGCCCTCAA
AAACAAGAGACCCAGAAAAGATGAAAACGAAAGTTCAGCCCCGGCTGACGGTGAGGGTGGCTCGGAACTG
CAGCCCAAGAACAAGCGCATGACAATAAGCAGATTGGTCTTGGAGGAGGACAGCCAGAGTACTGAGCCCA
GCGCAGGCCTCAACTCCTCCCAGGAGGCCGCTTCAGCGCCACCATCCAAGCCCACCGTTCTCAACCAACC
CCTCCCTGGAGAGAAGAATCCCAAAGTACCCAAAGGCAAGTGGAACAGCTCTAATGGGGTTGAAGAAAAG
GAGACTTGGGTGGAAGAGGATGAACTGTTTCAAGTTCAGGCAGCACCAGATGAAGACAGTACAACCAATG
CTAGAAAAAGACAGGCATGGCTTTGGGAAGAAGACAAGAATTTGAGATCTGGCGTGAGGAAATATGGAGA
GGGAAACTGGTCTAAAATACTGTTGCATTATAAATTCAACAACCGGACAAGTGTCATGTTAAAAGACAGA
TGGAGGACCATGAAGAAACTAAAACTGATTTCCTCAGACAGCGAAGACTGA
