>Addgene plasmid #44575 | pBabe-Myc-TRFcM | addgene partial sequence | sequence record 62894 | pBABE-5
CCATGGAACAAAAGTTGATTTCTGAAGAAGATTTGTTAAGAAAGAGAGGATCCGCGGGAGGAGGCGGGAG
TAGCGACGGCAGCGGGCGGGCAGCTGGCAGGCGGGCGTCCCGCAGTAGCGGGCGGGCCCGGCGGGGGCGC
CACGAGCCGGGGCTGGGGGGCCCGGCGGAGCGCGGCGCGGGGGAGGCACGGCTGGAAGAGGCAGTCAATC
GCTGGGTGCTCAAGTTCTACTTCCACGAGGCGCTGCGGGCCTTTCGGGGTAGCCGGTACGGGGACTTCAG
ACAGATCCGGGACATCATGCAGGCTTTGCTTGTCAGGCCCTTGGGGAAGGAGCACACCGTGTCCCGATTG
CTGCGGGTTATGCAGTGTCTGTCGCGGATTGAAGAAGGGGAAAATTTAGACTGTTCCTTTGATATGGAGG
CTGAGCTCACACCACTGGAATCAGCTATCAATGTGCTGGAGATGATTAAAACGGAATTTACACTGACAGA
AGCAGTGGTCGAATCCAGTAGAAAACTGGTCAAGGAAGCTGCTGTCATTATTTGTATCAAAAACAAAGAA
TTTGAAAAGGCTTCAAAAATTTTGAAAAAACATATGTCCAAGGACCCCACAACTCAGAAGCTGAGAAATG
ATCTCCTGAATATTATTCGAGAAAAGAACTTGGCCCATCCTGTTATCCAGAACTTTTCATATGAGACCTT
CCAGCAGAAGATGCTGCGCTTCCTGGAGAGCCACCTGGATGACGCCGAGCCCTACCTCCTCACGATGGCC
AAAAAGGCTTTGAAATCTGAGTCCGCTGCCTCAAGTACAGGGAAGGAAGATAAACAGCCAGCACCAGGGC
CTGTG
