>Addgene plasmid #44575 | pBabe-Myc-TRFcM | addgene partial sequence | sequence record 62902 | pBABE-3
TCTCAGTCTTCGCTGTCTGAGGAAATCAGTTTTAGTTTCTTCATGGTCCTCCATCTGTCTTTTAACATGA
CACTTGTCCGGTTGTTGAATTTATAATGCAACAGTATTTTAGACCAGTTTCCCTCTCCATATTTCCTCAC
GCCAGATCTCAAATTCTTGTCTTCTTCCCAAAGCCATGCCTGTCTTTTTCTAGCATTGGTTGTACTGTCT
TCATCTGGTGCCTGAACTTGAAACAGTTCATCCTCTTCCACCCAAGTCTCCTTTTCTTCAACCCCATTAG
AGCTGTTCCACTTGCCTTTGGGTACTTTGGGATTCTTCTCTCCAGGGAGGGGTTGGTTGAGAACGGTGGG
CTTGGATGGTGGCGCTGAAGCGGCCTCCTGGGAGGAGTTGAGGCCTGCGCTGGGCTCAGTACTCTGGCTG
TCCTCCTCCAAGACCAATCTGCTTATTGTCATGCGCTTGTTCTTGGGCTGCAGTTCCGAGCCACCCTCAC
CGTCAGCCGGGGCTGAACTTTCGTTTTCATCTTTTCTGGGTCTCTTGTTTTTGAGGGCTGGTGATGCTGG
GAGAGCTTGAGTAGGAAGAACCAGATCCTTCTGGTCCAGTTTTGCAAAGGCTGCCTCAGAATCCTGTGCA
CCAGACAGAGTCTTGAAAGCTGCTTTCAGAGTCATCATTCCAATGGTGGTTGGAGGATTCCGTA
